>Addgene plasmid #184907 | pAFi-dHdrA | addgene full sequence | sequence record 363323 | Addgene NGS Result
ATGTTTCACCTTATCATCAAGATATGGATAAGAAATACTCAATAGGTTTAGCTATCGGCACAAATAGCGT
CGGATGGGCGGTGATCACTGATGAATATAAGGTTCCGTCTAAAAAGTTCAAGGTTCTGGGAAATACAGAC
CGCCACAGTATCAAAAAAAATCTTATAGGGGCTCTTTTATTTGACAGTGGAGAGACAGCGGAAGCGACTC
GTCTCAAACGGACAGCTCGTAGAAGGTATACACGTCGGAAGAATCGTATTTGTTATCTACAGGAGATTTT
TTCAAATGAGATGGCGAAAGTAGATGATAGTTTCTTTCATCGACTTGAAGAGTCTTTTTTGGTGGAAGAA
GACAAGAAGCATGAACGTCATCCTATTTTTGGAAATATAGTAGATGAAGTTGCTTATCATGAGAAATATC
CAACTATCTATCATCTGCGAAAAAAATTGGTAGATTCTACTGATAAAGCGGATTTGCGCTTAATCTATTT
GGCCTTAGCGCATATGATTAAGTTTCGTGGTCATTTTTTGATTGAGGGAGATTTAAATCCTGATAATAGT
GATGTGGACAAACTATTTATCCAGTTGGTACAAACCTACAATCAATTATTTGAAGAAAACCCTATTAACG
CAAGTGGAGTAGATGCTAAAGCGATTCTTTCTGCACGATTGAGTAAATCAAGACGATTAGAAAATCTCAT
TGCTCAGCTCCCCGGTGAGAAGAAAAATGGCTTATTTGGGAATCTCATTGCTTTGTCATTGGGTTTGACC
CCTAATTTTAAATCAAATTTTGATTTGGCAGAAGATGCTAAATTACAGCTTTCAAAAGATACTTACGATG
ATGATTTAGATAATTTATTGGCGCAAATTGGAGATCAATATGCTGATTTGTTTTTGGCAGCTAAGAATTT
ATCAGATGCTATTTTACTTTCAGATATCCTAAGAGTAAATACTGAAATAACTAAGGCTCCCCTATCAGCT
TCAATGATTAAACGCTACGATGAACATCATCAAGACTTGACTCTTTTAAAAGCTTTAGTTCGACAACAAC
TTCCAGAAAAGTATAAAGAAATCTTTTTTGATCAATCAAAAAACGGATATGCAGGTTATATTGATGGGGG
AGCTAGCCAAGAAGAATTTTATAAATTTATCAAACCAATTTTAGAAAAAATGGATGGTACTGAGGAATTA
TTGGTGAAACTAAATCGTGAAGATTTGCTGCGCAAGCAACGGACCTTTGACAACGGCTCTATTCCCCATC
AAATTCACTTGGGTGAGCTGCATGCTATTTTGAGAAGACAAGAAGACTTTTATCCATTTTTAAAAGACAA
TCGTGAGAAGATTGAAAAAATCTTGACTTTTCGAATTCCTTATTATGTTGGTCCATTGGCGCGTGGCAAT
AGTCGTTTTGCATGGATGACTCGGAAGTCTGAAGAAACAATTACCCCATGGAATTTTGAAGAAGTTGTCG
ATAAAGGTGCTTCAGCTCAATCATTTATTGAACGCATGACAAACTTTGATAAAAATCTTCCAAATGAAAA
AGTACTACCAAAACATAGTTTGCTTTATGAGTATTTTACGGTTTATAACGAATTGACAAAGGTCAAATAT
GTTACTGAAGGAATGCGAAAACCAGCATTTCTTTCAGGTGAACAGAAGAAAGCCATTGTTGATTTACTCT
TCAAAACAAATCGAAAAGTAACCGTTAAGCAATTAAAAGAAGATTATTTCAAAAAAATAGAATGTTTTGA
TAGTGTTGAAATTTCAGGAGTTGAAGATAGATTTAATGCTTCATTAGGTACCTACCATGATTTGCTAAAA
ATTATTAAAGATAAAGATTTTTTGGATAATGAAGAAAATGAAGATATCTTAGAGGATATTGTTTTAACAT
TGACCTTATTTGAAGATAGGGAGATGATTGAGGAAAGACTTAAAACATATGCTCACCTCTTTGATGATAA
GGTGATGAAACAGCTTAAACGTCGCCGTTATACTGGTTGGGGACGTTTGTCTCGAAAATTGATTAATGGT
ATTAGGGATAAGCAATCTGGCAAAACAATATTAGATTTTTTGAAATCAGATGGTTTTGCCAATCGCAATT
TTATGCAGCTGATCCATGATGATAGTTTGACATTTAAAGAAGACATTCAAAAAGCACAAGTGTCTGGACA
AGGCGATAGTTTACATGAACATATTGCAAATTTAGCTGGTAGCCCTGCTATTAAAAAAGGTATTTTACAG
ACTGTAAAAGTTGTTGATGAATTGGTCAAAGTAATGGGGCGGCATAAGCCAGAAAATATCGTTATTGAAA
TGGCACGTGAAAATCAGACAACTCAAAAGGGCCAGAAAAATTCGCGAGAGCGTATGAAACGAATCGAAGA
AGGTATCAAAGAATTAGGAAGTCAGATTCTTAAAGAGCATCCTGTTGAAAATACTCAATTGCAAAATGAA
AAGCTCTATCTCTATTATCTCCAAAATGGAAGAGACATGTATGTGGACCAAGAATTAGATATTAATCGTT
TAAGTGATTATGATGTCGATGCCATTGTTCCACAAAGTTTCCTTAAAGACGATTCAATAGACAATAAGGT
CTTAACGCGTTCTGATAAAAATCGTGGTAAATCGGATAACGTTCCAAGTGAAGAAGTAGTCAAAAAGATG
AAAAACTATTGGAGACAACTTCTAAACGCCAAGTTAATCACTCAACGTAAGTTTGATAATTTAACGAAAG
CTGAACGTGGAGGTTTGAGTGAACTTGATAAAGCTGGTTTTATCAAACGCCAATTGGTTGAAACTCGCCA
AATCACTAAGCATGTGGCACAAATTTTGGATAGTCGCATGAATACTAAATACGATGAAAATGATAAACTT
ATTCGAGAGGTTAAAGTGATTACCTTAAAATCTAAATTAGTTTCTGACTTCCGAAAAGATTTCCAATTCT
ATAAAGTACGTGAGATTAACAATTACCATCATGCCCATGATGCGTATCTAAATGCCGTCGTTGGAACTGC
TTTGATTAAGAAATATCCAAAACTTGAATCGGAGTTTGTCTATGGTGATTATAAAGTTTATGATGTTCGT
AAAATGATTGCTAAGTCTGAGCAAGAAATAGGCAAAGCAACCGCAAAATATTTCTTTTACTCTAATATCA
TGAACTTCTTCAAAACAGAAATTACACTTGCAAATGGAGAGATTCGCAAACGCCCTCTAATCGAAACTAA
TGGGGAAACTGGAGAAATTGTCTGGGATAAAGGGCGAGATTTTGCCACAGTGCGCAAAGTATTGTCCATG
CCCCAAGTCAATATTGTCAAGAAAACAGAAGTACAGACAGGCGGATTCTCCAAGGAGTCAATTTTACCAA
AAAGAAATTCGGACAAGCTTATTGCTCGTAAAAAAGACTGGGATCCAAAAAAATATGGTGGTTTTGATAG
TCCAACGGTAGCTTATTCAGTCCTAGTGGTTGCTAAGGTGGAAAAAGGGAAATCGAAGAAGTTAAAATCC
GTTAAAGAGTTACTAGGGATCACAATTATGGAAAGAAGTTCCTTTGAAAAAAATCCGATTGACTTTTTAG
AAGCTAAAGGATATAAGGAAGTTAAAAAAGACTTAATCATTAAACTACCTAAATATAGTCTTTTTGAGTT
AGAAAACGGTCGTAAACGGATGCTGGCTAGTGCCGGAGAATTACAAAAAGGAAATGAGCTGGCTCTGCCA
AGCAAATATGTGAATTTTTTATATTTAGCTAGTCATTATGAAAAGTTGAAGGGTAGTCCAGAAGATAACG
AACAAAAACAATTGTTTGTGGAGCAGCATAAGCATTATTTAGATGAGATTATTGAGCAAATCAGTGAATT
TTCTAAGCGTGTTATTTTAGCAGATGCCAATTTAGATAAAGTTCTTAGTGCATATAACAAACATAGAGAC
AAACCAATACGTGAACAAGCAGAAAATATTATTCATTTATTTACGTTGACGAATCTTGGAGCTCCCGCTG
CTTTTAAATATTTTGATACAACAATTGATCGTAAACGATATACGTCTACAAAAGAAGTTTTAGATGCCAC
TCTTATCCATCAATCCATCACTGGTCTTTATGAAACACGCATTGATTTGAGTCAGCTAGGAGGTGACTAA
CTCGAGTAAGGATCTCCAGGCATCAAATAAAACGAAAGGCTCAGTCGAAAGACTGGGCCTTTCGTTTTAT
CTGTTGTTTGTCGGTGAACGCTCTCTACTAGAGTCACACTGGCTCACCTTCGGGTGGGCCTTTCTGCGTT
TATACCTAGGAAGCTTACTAGTTAACTTCAGGACCTGCAGTCTAGTATAGTCTGGAACAGCGCACTTACG
GGTTGCTGCGCAACCCAAGTGCTACCGGCGCGGCAGCGTGACCCGTGTCGGCGGCTCCAACGGCTCGCCA
TCGTCCAGAAAACACGGCTCATCGGGCATCGGCAGGCGCTGCTGCCCGCGCCGTTCCCATTCCTCCGTTT
CGGTCAAGGCTGGCAGGTCTGGTTCCATGCCCGGAATGCCGGGCTGGCTGGGCGGCTCCTCGCCGGGGCC
GGTCGGTAGTTGCTGCTCGCCCGGATACAGGGTCGGGATGCGGCGCAGGTCGCCATGCCCCAACAGCGAT
TCGTCCTGGTCGTCGTGATCAACCACCACGGCGGCACTGAACACCGACAGGCGCAACTGGTCGCGGGGCT
GGCCCCACGCCACGCGGTCATTGACCACGTAGGCCGACACGGTGCCGGGGCCGTTGAGCTTCACGACGGA
GATCCAGCGCTCGGCCACCAAGTCCTTGACTGCGTATTGGACCGTCCGCAAAGAACGTCCGATGAGCTTG
GAAAGTGTCTTCTGGCTGACCACCACGGCGTTCTGGTGGCCCATCTGCGCCACGAGGTGATGCAGCAGCA
TTGCCGCCGTGGGTTTCCTCGCAATAAGCCCGGCCCACGCCTCATGCGCTTTGCGTTCCGTTTGCACCCA
GTGACCGGGCTTGTTCTTGGCTTGAATGCCGATTTCTCTGGACTGCGTGGCCATGCTTATCTCCATGCGG
TAGGGGTGCCGCACGGTTGCGGCACCATGCGCAATCAGCTGCAACTTTTCGGCAGCGCGACAACAATTAT
GCGTTGCGTAAAAGTGGCAGTCAATTACAGATTTTCTTTAACCTACGCAATGAGCTATTGCGGGGGGTGC
CGCAATGAGCTGTTGCGTACCCCCCTTTTTTAAGTTGTTGATTTTTAAGTCTTTCGCATTTCGCCCTATA
TCTAGTTCTTTGGTGCCCAAAGAAGGGCACCCCTGCGGGGTTCCCCCACGCCTTCGGCGCGGCTCCCCCT
CCGGCAAAAAGTGGCCCCTCCGGGGCTTGTTGATCGACTGCGCGGCCTTCGGCCTTGCCCAAGGTGGCGC
TGCCCCCTTGGAACCCCCGCACTCGCCGCCGTGAGGCTCGGGGGGCAGGCGGGCGGGCTTCGCCCTTCGA
CTGCCCCCACTCGCATAGGCTTGGGTCGTTCCAGGCGCGTCAAGGCCAAGCCGCTGCGCGGTCGCTGCGC
GAGCCTTGACCCGCCTTCCACTTGGTGTCCAACCGGCAAGCGAAGCGCGCAGGCCGCAGGCCGGAGGCTT
TTCCCCAGAGAAAATTAAAAAAATTGATGGGGCAAGGCCGCAGGCCGCGCAGTTGGAGCCGGTGGGTATG
TGGTCGAAGGCTGGGTAGCCGGTGGGCAATCCCTGTGGTCAAGCTCGTGGGCAGGCGCAGCCTGTCCATC
AGCTTGTCCAGCAGGGTTGTCCACGGGCCGAGCGAAGCGAGCCAGCCGGTGGCCGCTCGCGGCCATCGTC
CACATATCCACGGGCTGGCAAGGGAGCGCAGCGACCGCGCAGGGCGAAGCCCGGAGAGCAAGCCCGTAGG
GCGCCGCAGCCGCCGTAGGCGGTCACGACTTTGCGAAGCAAAGTCTAGTGAGTATACTCAAGCATTGAGT
GGCCCGCCGGAGGCACCGCCTTGCGCTGCCCCCGTCGAGCCGGTTGGACACCAAAAGGGAGGGGCAGGCA
TGGCGGCATACGCGATCATGCGATGCAAGAAGCTGGCGAAAATGGGCAACGTGGCGGCCAGTCTCAAGCA
CGCCTACCGCGAGCGCGAGACGCCCAACGCTGACGCCAGCAGGACGCCAGAGAACGAGCACTGGGCGGCC
AGCAGCACCGATGAAGCGATGGGCCGACTGCGCGAGTTGCTGCCAGAGAAGCGGCGCAAGGACGCTGTGT
TGGCGGTCGAGTACGTCATGACGGCCAGCCCGGAATGGTGGAAGTCGGCCAGCCAAGAACAGCAGGCGGC
GTTCTTCGAGAAGGCGCACAAGTGGCTGGCGGACAAGTACGGGGCGGATCGCATCGTGACGGCCAGCATC
CACCGTGACGAAACCAGCCCGCACATGACCGCGTTCGTGGTGCCGCTGACGCAGGACGGCAGGCTGTCGG
CCAAGGAGTTCATCGGCAACAAAGCGCAGATGACCCGCGACCAGACCACGTTTGCGGCTGCTGTGGCCGA
TCTAGGGCTGCAACGGGGCATCGAGGGCAGCAAGGCACGTCACACGCGCATTCAGGCGTTCTACGAGGCC
CTGGAGCGGCCACCAGTGGGCCACGTCACCATCAGCCCGCAAGCGGTCGAGCCACGCGCCTATGCACCGC
AGGGATTGGCCGAAAAGCTGGGAATCTCAAAGCGCGTTGAGACGCCGGAAGCCGTGGCCGACCGGCTGAC
AAAAGCGGTTCGGCAGGGGTATGAGCCTGCCCTACAGGCCGCCGCAGGAGCGCGTGAGATGCGCAAGAAG
GCCGATCAAGCCCAAGAGACGGCCCGAGACCTTCGGGAGCGCCTGAAGCCCGTTCTGGACGCCCTGGGGC
CGTTGAATCGGGATATGCAGGCCAAGGCCGCCGCGATCATCAAGGCCGTGGGCGAAAAGCTGCTGACGGA
ACAGCGGGAAGTCCAGCGCCAGAAACAGGCCCAGCGCCAGCAGGAACGCGGGCGCGCACATTTCCCCGAA
AAGTGCCACCTGGGATGAATGTCAGCTACTGGGCTATCTGGACAAGGGAAAACGCAAGCGCAAAGAGAAA
GCAGGTAGCTTGCAGTGGGCGGCCGTGATCGGCACGTAAGAGGTTCCAACTTTCACCATAATGAAATAAG
ATCACTACCGGGCGTATTTTTTGAGTTATCGAGATTTTCAGGAGCTAAGGAAGCTAAAATGGAGAAAAAA
ATCACTGGATATACCACCGTTGATATATCCCAATGGCATCGTAAAGAACATTTTGAGGCATTTCAGTCAG
TTGCTCAATGTACCTATAACCAGACCGTTCAGCTGGATATTACGGCCTTTTTAAAGACCGTAAAGAAAAA
TAAGCACAAGTTTTATCCGGCCTTTATTCACATTCTTGCCCGCCTGATGAATGCTCATCCGGAGTTCCGT
ATGGCAATGAAAGACGGTGAGCTGGTGATATGGGATAGTGTTCACCCTTGTTACACCGTTTTCCATGAGC
AAACTGAAACGTTTTCATCGCTCTGGAGTGAATACCACGACGATTTCCGGCAGTTTCTACACATATATTC
GCAAGATGTGGCGTGTTACGGTGAAAACCTGGCCTATTTCCCTAAAGGGTTTATTGAGAATATGTTTTTC
GTCTCAGCCAATCCCTGGGTGAGTTTCACCAGTTTTGATTTAAACGTGGCCAATATGGACAACTTCTTCG
CCCCCGTTTTCACTATGGGCAAATATTATACGCAAGGCGACAAGGTGCTGATGCCGCTGGCGATTCAGGT
TCATCATGCCGTTTGTGATGGCTTCCATGTCGGCAGAATGCTTAATGAATTACAACAGTACTGCGATGAG
TGGCAGGGCGGGGCATAATTTTTTTAAGGCAGTTATTGGTGCCCTGCCAAAACAGCTCTAGACAAGCTCC
GTCTAGCCCGGGGATCCTTGACAGCTAGCTCAGTCCTAGGTATAATATGCATGTCGTAGGTGCAGGTCCA
GCGTTTTAGAGCTAGAAATAGCAAGTTAAAATAAGGCTAGTCCGTTATCAACTTGAAAAAGTGGCACCGA
GTCGGTGCTTTTTTTGAATTCTGTAGGCTAGTCCGGGCGCGCCGAACTTGGACTCCTGTTGATAGATCCA
GTAATGACCTCAGAACTCCATCTGGATTTGTTCAGAACGCTCGGTTGCCGCCGGGCGTTTTTTATTGGTG
AGAATCCAGAGAGAATTCATCCTGAACTTATCTAGATTGACAATTAATCATCGGCTCGTATA
Features (pLannotate 1.2.2; 12 found; start..end, strand, type, name):
     24..4128    +  CDS            dCas9 (fragment): catalytically dead mutant of the Cas9 endonuclease from the Streptococcus pyogenes Type II CRISPR/Cas system RNA-guided DNA-binding protein that lacks endonuclease activity due to the D10A mutation in the RuvC catalytic domain and the H840A mutation in the HNH catalytic domain
   4154..4225    +  terminator     rrnB T1 terminator: transcription terminator T1 from the E. coli rrnB gene
   4241..4268    +  terminator     T7Te terminator: phage T7 early transcription terminator
   4362..5024    -  CDS            pBBR1 Rep: replication protein for the broad-host-range plasmid pBBR1 from Bordetella bronchiseptica
   5025..5796    -  rep_origin     pBBR1 oriV: replication origin of the broad-host-range plasmid pBBR1 from Bordetella bronchiseptica; requires the pBBR1 Rep protein for replication
   6960..7091    +  CDS            tnpA (fragment): TN5P_ECOLX - Also known as tnp. Experimental evidence at protein level: Swiss-Prot protein existence level 1. Mediates transposition of transposon Tn5 by a 'cut and paste' mechanism. First, the monomeric transposase binds the 19 bp inverted DNA repeats flanking the transposon. Then, dimerization of the DNA- bound transposase creates a synaptic DNA complex. After nicking of the first DNA strand, excision of the transposon proceeds through a series of intermediates. The transposase then mediates the insertion of the transposon at a new site by strand transfer. The activity of the wild- type tran
   7096..7198    +  promoter       cat promoter: promoter of the E. coli cat gene encoding chloramphenicol acetyltransferase
   7199..7855    +  CDS            cat: CAT_ECOLX - Experimental evidence at protein level: Swiss-Prot protein existence level 1. This enzyme is an effector of chloramphenicol resistance in bacteria. From Escherichia coli. This protein is used as a marker in many commonly used cloning vectors, such as pACYC184.
   7928..7957    +  promoter       J23119(SpeI) promoter (fragment): bacterial promoter (Registry of Standard Biological Parts BBa J23119) modified to end with an SpeI site
   7983..8058    +  misc_RNA       gRNA scaffold: guide RNA scaffold for the Streptococcus pyogenes CRISPR/Cas9 system
   8101..8195    +  terminator     lambda t0 terminator: transcription terminator from phage lambda
   8227..3       +  promoter       tac promoter (across the origin): strong E. coli promoter; hybrid between the trp and lac UV5 promoters
