[The description below was written by a language model from this plasmid's Addgene catalogue record and pLannotate feature annotations shown in this document.]
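Description:
pAFi-dHdrA is a broad-host-range bacterial CRISPR interference plasmid built on the pBBRMCS2 backbone and intended for gene knockdown in the acidophilic biomining bacterium Acidithiobacillus ferridurans. It replicates through the pBBR1 oriV together with its cognate pBBR1 Rep protein, a system from Bordetella bronchiseptica that functions in many Gram-negative hosts. This allows the plasmid to be propagated at low copy in E. coli DH5alpha and then maintained in the target organism. The original kanamycin marker of the backbone was replaced by a chloramphenicol acetyltransferase (cat) gene driven by its own cat promoter. A short Tn5 transposase fragment annotated just upstream is probably a remnant of the former resistance region. The sequenced record is about 8.3 kb.

The roughly 5.3 kb payload combines the marker with two CRISPRi components. A tac promoter, spanning the numbering origin of the circular map, drives catalytically dead Streptococcus pyogenes Cas9 carrying the D10A and H840A mutations, so the protein binds DNA under RNA guidance without cutting it. Its transcript is terminated by tandem rrnB T1 and T7Te terminators. Separately, a constitutive J23119 promoter expresses a single guide RNA consisting of a spacer fused to the S. pyogenes gRNA scaffold, ending at the lambda t0 terminator. The spacer's target is not annotated or stated. The plasmid name suggests hdrA, but the record does not confirm this. Binding of the dCas9–sgRNA complex to the target locus sterically blocks transcription, repressing the gene without altering the genome. The associated work applied such tools to engineer A. ferridurans to reduce toxic release during biomining.
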