Addgene plasmid #184907: pAFi-dHdrA
Purpose: carrying CRISPR/dCas9 system for gene knockdown in Acidithiobacillus ferridurans
Depositing lab: Radhakrishnan Mahadevan. Depositing organization: University of Toronto. Publication: Genetic Engineering of Acidithiobacillus ferridurans Using CRISPR Systems To Mitigate Toxic Release in Biomining. Chen J, Liu Y, Mahadevan R. Environ Sci Technol. 2023 Aug 22;57(33):12315-12324. doi: 10.1021/acs.est.3c02492. Epub 2023 Aug 9. PubMed 37556825.
Backbone
  Vector backbone: pBBRMCS2
  Modifications to backbone: changed kanamycin to chloramphenicol; inserted sgRNA and dCas9
  Vector type: Bacterial Expression, CRISPR
Growth in bacteria
  Bacterial resistance: Chloramphenicol, 25 μg/mL
  Growth temperature: 37°C
  Growth strain: DH5alpha
  Copy number: Low Copy
Gene/Insert
  Gene/Insert name: Cm-sgRNA-dCas9
  Species: Synthetic; streptococcus pyogenes
  Insert size (bp): 5300
Resource information
  A portion of this plasmid was derived from a plasmid made by: Dr Yilan Liu from University of Toronto
Terms and licenses: Academic/Nonprofit Terms; Industry Terms: Not Available to Industry
Depositor comments: Please visit https://www.biorxiv.org/content/10.1101/2022.03.14.484339v1 for bioRxiv preprint.
How to cite: pAFi-dHdrA was a gift from Radhakrishnan Mahadevan (Addgene plasmid # 184907 ; http://n2t.net/addgene:184907 ; RRID:Addgene_184907)
